Addgene plasmid #176712: pYCTK008
Purpose: The plasmid is part of a GG toolkit for cell-cell communication in S. cerevisiae. This plasmid is an L0 part plasmid and contains the alpha-factor gene of Candida albicans (sender part).
Depositing lab: Victor Sourjik. Depositing organization: Max Planck Institute for Terrestrial Microbiology. Publication: Construction of multicellular yeast networks using the communication toolkit with variable specificity and attenuation. Krink N, Loechner AC, Anders A, Kahnt J, Rensing S, Hochberg G, Sourjik V. bioRxiv 2021 10.1101/2021.09.27.462023.
Backbone
  Vector backbone: pYTK001
  Vector type: Synthetic Biology
Growth in bacteria
  Bacterial resistance: Chloramphenicol, 25 μg/mL
  Growth temperature: 37°C
  Growth strain: DH5alpha
  Copy number: Low Copy
Gene/Insert
  Gene/Insert name: mfalpha1Ca
  Species: Candida albicans
  Mutation: Codon-optimized for expression in S. cerevisiae
  Cloning method: Restriction Enzyme; 5′ cloning site BsmBI (destroyed during cloning); 3′ cloning site BsmBI (destroyed during cloning)
  Sequencing primers: 5′ CCTGGCCTTTTGCTGGCC; 3′ CCAGTAATGACCTCAGAACTC
Terms and licenses: Academic/Nonprofit Terms; Industry Terms: Not Available to Industry
Depositor comments: The gene was codon-optimized for expression in S. cervisiae and cloned into the vector using Goden Gate. The plasmid is Golden Gate Cloning compatible. Please visit https://doi.org/10.1101/2021.09.27.462023 for bioRxiv preprint.
How to cite: pYCTK008 was a gift from Victor Sourjik (Addgene plasmid # 176712 ; http://n2t.net/addgene:176712 ; RRID:Addgene_176712)
