[The description below was written by a language model from this plasmid's Addgene catalogue record and pLannotate feature annotations shown in this document.]
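Description:
pYCTK008 is a level 0 (L0) part plasmid from a Golden Gate toolkit for engineering cell-cell communication in Saccharomyces cerevisiae. It is built on the pYTK001 part-entry backbone and is classed as a synthetic biology vector. It is a small construct of about 2.1 kb that is maintained only in E. coli. The feature table shows a chloramphenicol acetyltransferase (cat) gene with its native promoter, followed by a lambda t0 terminator, which gives chloramphenicol selection. It also shows a ColE1/pMB1-type origin of replication. The annotation describes that origin as high copy, whereas the catalogue entry lists the plasmid as low copy, and the record does not resolve this difference. A very short match to an RSF origin is also annotated, but at under 30 nt it is only a fragment and unlikely to be a functional replicon. No yeast origin or yeast selection marker is annotated, as expected for a storage vector that holds a single part.

The insert is mfalpha1Ca, the alpha-factor mating pheromone gene of Candida albicans, codon-optimized for expression in S. cerevisiae. It was placed in the backbone by BsmBI Golden Gate cloning, which destroyed both flanking BsmBI sites. The automated annotation did not detect the insert, which presumably lies in the unannotated stretch between the RSF fragment and the terminator. No promoter or terminator for the gene is recorded, so these would come from other toolkit parts during higher-level assembly. Within the toolkit the gene is the "sender" part. Once assembled into a yeast expression unit, it lets a cell secrete the C. albicans pheromone as a signal for cells carrying a matching receptor, supporting the construction of synthetic multicellular yeast networks.
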