Features (pLannotate 1.2.2; 5 found; start..end, strand, type, name):
      6..33      +  rep_origin     RSF ori (fragment): Plasmids containing the RSF 1030 origin of replication can be propagated in E. coli cells that contain additional plasmids with compatible origins.
    496..530     -  terminator     lambda t0 terminator: minimal transcription terminator from phage lambda (Scholtissek and Grosse, 1987)
    604..1260    -  CDS            cat: CAT_ECOLX - Experimental evidence at protein level: Swiss-Prot protein existence level 1. This enzyme is an effector of chloramphenicol resistance in bacteria. From Escherichia coli. This protein is used as a marker in many commonly used cloning vectors, such as pACYC184.
   1261..1358    -  promoter       cat promoter: promoter of the E. coli cat gene encoding chloramphenicol acetyltransferase
   1442..2030    +  rep_origin     ori: high-copy-number ColE1/pMB1/pBR322/pUC origin of replication
>Addgene plasmid #176712 | pYCTK008 | addgene full sequence | sequence record 351558 | Addgene NGS Result
CTGCGTTATCCCCTGATTCTGTGGATAACCGTAGTCGGTCTCATATGAAATTTTCTTTGACTTTGTTGAC
TGCTACAATTGCTACTATTGTTGCTGCTGCACCTGCTCAATATACTGGTCAAGCTATTGACTCAAATCAA
GTTGTTGAAATTCCAGAATCTGCTGTGGAAGCATATTTCCCAATTGATGATGAATTGACGCCTGTTTTTG
GTGAAATAGATAATAAACCAGTTATTTTAATTGTTAATGGTACTACTTTAACTTCTGGTGCTAATAATGA
AAAGAGAGAAGCCAAATCTAAAGGTGGTTTCAGATTGACCAATTTTGGCTACTTTGAGCCTGGTAAAAGG
GATGCTAACGCTGATGCAGGATTTAGGTTGACAAATTTCGGTTACTTCGAACCTGGAAAAAGAGATGCCA
ATGCTGAAGCTGGTTTTAGATTAACAAACTTTGGTTATTTTGAACCAGGTAAGTAAGGATCCTGAGACCA
GACCAATAAAAAACGCCCGGCGGCAACCGAGCGTTCTGAACAAATCCAGATGGAGTTCTGAGGTCATTAC
TGGATCTATCAACAGGAGTCCAAGCGAGCTCGATATCAAATTACGCCCCGCCCTGCCACTCATCGCAGTA
CTGTTGTAATTCATTAAGCATTCTGCCGACATGGAAGCCATCACAAACGGCATGATGAACCTGAATCGCC
AGCGGCATCAGCACCTTGTCGCCTTGCGTATAATATTTGCCCATGGTGAAAACGGGGGCGAAGAAGTTGT
CCATATTGGCCACGTTTAAATCAAAACTGGTGAAACTCACCCAGGGATTGGCTGAAACGAAAAACATATT
CTCAATAAACCCTTTAGGGAAATAGGCCAGGTTTTCACCGTAACACGCCACATCTTGCGAATATATGTGT
AGAAACTGCCGGAAATCGTCGTGGTATTCACTCCAGAGCGATGAAAACGTTTCAGTTTGCTCATGGAAAA
CGGTGTAACAAGGGTGAACACTATCCCATATCACCAGCTCACCGTCTTTCATTGCCATACGAAATTCCGG
ATGAGCATTCATCAGGCGGGCAAGAATGTGAATAAAGGCCGGATAAAACTTGTGCTTATTTTTCTTTACG
GTCTTTAAAAAGGCCGTAATATCCAGCTGAACGGTCTGGTTATAGGTACATTGAGCAACTGACTGAAATG
CCTCAAAATGTTCTTTACGATGCCATTGGGATATATCAACGGTGGTATATCCAGTGATTTTTTTCTCCAT
TTTAGCTTCCTTAGCTCCTGAAAATCTCGATAACTCAAAAAATACGCCCGGTAGTGATCTTATTTCATTA
TGGTGAAAGTTGGAACCTCTTACGTGCCCGATCAATCATGACCAAAATCCCTTAACGTGAGTTTTCGTTC
CACTGAGCGTCAGACCCCGTAGAAAAGATCAAAGGATCTTCTTGAGATCCTTTTTTTCTGCGCGTAATCT
GCTGCTTGCAAACAAAAAAACCACCGCTACCAGCGGTGGTTTGTTTGCCGGATCAAGAGCTACCAACTCT
TTTTCCGAAGGTAACTGGCTTCAGCAGAGCGCAGATACCAAATACTGTTCTTCTAGTGTAGCCGTAGTTA
GGCCACCACTTCAAGAACTCTGTAGCACCGCCTACATACCTCGCTCTGCTAATCCTGTTACCAGTGGCTG
CTGCCAGTGGCGATAAGTCGTGTCTTACCGGGTTGGACTCAAGACGATAGTTACCGGATAAGGCGCAGCG
GTCGGGCTGAACGGGGGGTTCGTGCACACAGCCCAGCTTGGAGCGAACGACCTACACCGAACTGAGATAC
CTACAGCGTGAGCTATGAGAAAGCGCCACGCTTCCCGAAGGGAGAAAGGCGGACAGGTATCCGGTAAGCG
GCAGGGTCGGAACAGGAGAGCGCACGAGGGAGCTTCCAGGGGGAAACGCCTGGTATCTTTATAGTCCTGT
CGGGTTTCGCCACCTCTGACTTGAGCGTCGATTTTTGTGATGCTCGTCAGGGGGGCGGAGCCTATGGAAA
AACGCCAGCAACGCGGCCTTTTTACGGTTCCTGGCCTTTTGCTGGCCTTTTGCTCACATGTTCTTTC
