>Addgene plasmid #176712 | pYCTK008 | depositor partial sequence | sequence record 342473 | mfalpha1Ca
ATGAAATTTTCTTTGACTTTGTTGACTGCTACAATTGCTACTATTGTTGCTGCTGCACCTGCTCAATATA
CTGGTCAAGCTATTGACTCAAATCAAGTTGTTGAAATTCCAGAATCTGCTGTGGAAGCATATTTCCCAAT
TGATGATGAATTGACGCCTGTTTTTGGTGAAATAGATAATAAACCAGTTATTTTAATTGTCAATGGTACT
ACTTTAACTTCTGGTGCTAATAATGAAAAGAGAGAAGCCAAATCTAAAGGTGGTTTCAGATTGACCAATT
TTGGCTACTTTGAGCCTGGTAAAAGGGATGCTAACGCTGATGCAGGATTTAGGTTGACAAATTTCGGTTA
CTTCGAACCTGGAAAAAGAGATGCCAATGCTGAAGCTGGTTTTAGATTAACAAACTTTGGTTATTTTGAA
CCAGGTAAGTAA
